>Addgene plasmid #82197 | pDONR223_BTK_WT | addgene full sequence | sequence record 164263 | Addgene NGS result 5'--3'
CATGGCTTGTTATGACTGTTTTTTTGGGGTACAGTCTATGCCTCGGGCATCCAAGCAGCAAGCGCGTTAC
GCCGTGGGTCGATGTTTGATGTTATGGAGCAGCAACGATGTTACGCAGCAGGGCAGTCGCCCTAAAACAA
AGTTAAACATTATGAGGGAAGCGGTGATCGCCGAAGTATCGACTCAACTATCAGAGGTAGTTGGCGTCAT
CGAGCGCCATCTCGAACCGACGTTGCTGGCCGTACATTTGTACGGCTCCGCAGTGGATGGCGGCCTGAAG
CCACACAGTGATATTGATTTGCTGGTTACGGTGACCGTAAGGCTTGATGAAACAACGCGGCGAGCTTTGA
TCAACGACCTTTTGGAAACTTCGGCTTCCCCTGGAGAGAGCGAGATTCTCCGCGCTGTAGAAGTCACCAT
TGTTGTGCACGACGACATCATTCCGTGGCGTTATCCAGCTAAGCGCGAACTGCAATTTGGAGAATGGCAG
CGCAATGACATTCTTGCAGGTATCTTCGAGCCAGCCACGATCGACATTGATCTGGCTATCTTGCTGACAA
AAGCAAGAGAACATAGCGTTGCCTTGGTAGGTCCAGCGGCGGAGGAACTCTTTGATCCGGTTCCTGAACA
GGATCTATTTGAGGCGCTAAATGAAACCTTAACGCTATGGAACTCGCCGCCCGACTGGGCTGGCGATGAG
CGAAATGTAGTGCTTACGTTGTCCCGCATTTGGTACAGCGCAGTAACCGGCAAAATCGCGCCGAAGGATG
TCGCTGCCGACTGGGCAATGGAGCGCCTGCCGGCCCAGTATCAGCCCGTCATACTTGAAGCTAGACAGGC
TTATCTTGGACAAGAAGAAGATCGCTTGGCCTCGCGCGCAGATCAGTTGGAAGAATTTGTCCACTACGTG
AAAGGCGAGATCACCAAGGTAGTCGGCAAATAACCCTCGAGCCACCCATGACCAAAATCCCTTAACGTGA
GTTACGCGTCGTTCCACTGAGCGTCAGACCCCGTAGAAAAGATCAAAGGATCTTCTTGAGATCCTTTTTT
TCTGCGCGTAATCTGCTGCTTGCAAACAAAAAAACCACCGCTACCAGCGGTGGTTTGTTTGCCGGATCAA
GAGCTACCAACTCTTTTTCCGAAGGTAACTGGCTTCAGCAGAGCGCAGATACCAAATACTGTTCTTCTAG
TGTAGCCGTAGTTAGGCCACCACTTCAAGAACTCTGTAGCACCGCCTACATACCTCGCTCTGCTAATCCT
GTTACCAGTGGCTGCTGCCAGTGGCGATAAGTCGTGTCTTACCGGGTTGGACTCAAGACGATAGTTACCG
GATAAGGCGCAGCGGTCGGGCTGAACGGGGGGTTCGTGCACACAGCCCAGCTTGGAGCGAACGACCTACA
CCGAACTGAGATACCTACAGCGTGAGCTATGAGAAAGCGCCACGCTTCCCGAAGGGAGAAAGGCGGACAG
GTATCCGGTAAGCGGCAGGGTCGGAACAGGAGAGCGCACGAGGGAGCTTCCAGGGGGAAACGCCTGGTAT
CTTTATAGTCCTGTCGGGTTTCGCCACCTCTGACTTGAGCGTCGATTTTTGTGATGCTCGTCAGGGGGGC
GGAGCCTATGGAAAAACGCCAGCAACGCGGCCTTTTTACGGTTCCTGGCCTTTTGCTGGCCTTTTGCTCA
CATGTTCTTTCCTGCGTTATCCCCTGATTCTGTGGATAACCGTATTACCGCCTTTGAGTGAGCTGATACC
GCTCGCCGCAGCCGAACGACCGAGCGCAGCGAGTCAGTGAGCGAGGAAGCGGAAGAGCGCCCAATACGCA
AACCGCCTCTCCCCGCGCGTTGGCCGATTCATTAATGCAGCTGGCACGACAGGTTTCCCGACTGGAAAGC
GGGCAGTGAGCGCAACGCAATTAATACGCGTACCGCTAGCCAGGAAGAGTTTGTAGAAACGCAAAAAGGC
CATCCGTCAGGATGGCCTTCTGCTTAGTTTGATGCCTGGCAGTTTATGGCGGGCGTCCTGCCCGCCACCC
TCCGGGCCGTTGCTTCACAACGTTCAAATCCGCTCCCGGCGGATTTGTCCTACTCAGGAGAGCGTTCACC
GACAAACAACAGATAAAACGAAAGGCCCAGTCTTCCGACTGAGCCTTTCGTTTTATTTGATGCCTGGCAG
TTCCCTACTCTCGCGTTAACGCTAGCATGGATGTTTTCCCAGTCACGACGTTGTAAAACGACGGCCAGTC
TTAAGCTCGGGCCCCAAATAATGATTTTATTTTGACTGATAGTGACCTGTTCGTTGCAACAAATTGATGA
GCAATGCTTTTTTATAATGCCAACTTTGTACAAAAAAGTTGGCACCATGGCCGCAGTGATTCTGGAGAGC
ATCTTTCTGAAGCGATCCCAACAGAAAAAGAAAACATCACCTCTAAACTTCAAGAAGCGCCTGTTTCTCT
TGACCGTGCACAAACTCTCCTACTATGAGTATGACTTTGAACGTGGGAGAAGAGGCAGTAAGAAGGGTTC
AATAGATGTTGAGAAGATCACTTGTGTTGAAACAGTGGTTCCTGAAAAAAATCCTCCTCCAGAAAGACAG
ATTCCGAGAAGAGGTGAAGAGTCCAGTGAAATGGAGCAAATTTCAATCATTGAAAGGTTCCCTTATCCCT
TCCAGGTTGTATATGATGAAGGGCCTCTCTACGTCTTCTCCCCAACTGAAGAACTAAGGAAGCGGTGGAT
TCACCAGCTCAAAAACGTAATCCGGTACAACAGTGATCTGGTTCAGAAATATCACCCTTGCTTCTGGATC
GATGGGCAGTATCTCTGCTGCTCTCAGACAGCCAAAAATGCTATGGGCTGCCAAATTTTGGAGAACAGGA
ATGGAAGCTTAAAACCTGGGAGTTCTCACCGGAAGACAAAAAAGCCTCTTCCCCCAACGCCTGAGGAGGA
CCAGATCTTGAAAAAGCCACTACCGCCTGAGCCAGCAGCAGCACCAGTCTCCACAAGTGAGCTGAAAAAG
GTTGTGGCCCTTTATGATTACATGCCAATGAATGCAAATGATCTACAGCTGCGGAAGGGTGATGAATATT
TTATCTTGGAGGAAAGCAACTTACCATGGTGGAGAGCACGAGATAAAAATGGGCAGGAAGGCTACATTCC
TAGTAACTATGTCACTGAAGCAGAAGACTCCATAGAAATGTATGAGTGGTATTCCAAACACATGACTCGG
AGTCAGGCTGAGCAACTGCTAAAGCAAGAGGGGAAAGAAGGAGGTTTCATTGTCAGAGACTCCAGCAAAG
CTGGCAAATATACAGTGTCTGTGTTTGCTAAATCCACAGGGGACCCTCAAGGGGTGATACGTCATTATGT
TGTGTGTTCCACACCTCAGAGCCAGTATTACCTGGCTGAGAAGCACCTTTTCAGCACCATCCCTGAGCTC
ATTAACTACCATCAGCACAACTCTGCAGGACTCATATCCAGGCTCAAATATCCAGTGTCTCAACAAAACA
AGAATGCACCTTCCACTGCAGGCCTGGGATACGGATCATGGGAAATTGATCCAAAGGACCTGACCTTCTT
GAAGGAGCTGGGGACTGGACAATTTGGGGTAGTGAAGTATGGGAAATGGAGAGGCCAGTACGACGTGGCC
ATCAAGATGATCAAAGAAGGCTCCATGTCTGAAGATGAATTCATTGAAGAAGCCAAAGTCATGATGAATC
TTTCCCATGAGAAGCTGGTGCAGTTGTATGGCGTCTGCACCAAGCAGCGCCCCATCTTCATCATCACTGA
GTACATGGCCAATGGCTGCCTCCTGAACTACCTGAGGGAGATGCGCCACCGCTTCCAGACTCAGCAGCTG
CTAGAGATGTGCAAGGATGTCTGTGAAGCCATGGAATACCTGGAGTCAAAGCAGTTCCTTCACCGAGACC
TGGCAGCTCGAAACTGTTTGGTAAACGATCAAGGAGTTGTTAAAGTATCTGATTTCGGCCTGTCCAGGTA
TGTCCTGGATGATGAATACACAAGCTCAGTAGGCTCCAAATTTCCAGTCCGGTGGTCCCCACCGGAAGTC
CTGATGTATAGCAAGTTCAGCAGCAAATCTGACATTTGGGCTTTTGGGGTTTTGATGTGGGAAATTTACT
CCCTGGGGAAGATGCCATATGAGAGATTTACTAACAGTGAGACTGCTGAACACATTGCCCAAGGCCTACG
TCTCTACAGGCCTCATCTGGCTTCAGAGAAGGTATATACCATCATGTACAGTTGCTGGCATGAGAAAGCA
GATGAGCGTCCCACTTTCAAAATTCTTCTGAGCAATATTCTAGATGTCATGGATGAAGAATCCTTGCCAA
CTTTCTTGTACAAAGTTGGCATTATAAGAAAGCATTGCTTATCAATTTGTTGCAACGAACAGGTCACTAT
CAGTCAAAATAAAATCATTATTTGCCATCCAGCTGATATCCCCTATAGTGAGTCGTATTACATGGTCATA
GCTGTTTCCTGGCAGCTCTGGCCCGTGTCTCAAAATCTCTGATGTTACATTGCACAAGATAAAAATATAT
CATCATGCCTCCTCTAGACCAGCCAGGACAGAAATGCCTCGACTTCGCTGCTACCCAAGGTTGCCGGGTG
ACGCACACCGTGGAAACGGATGAAGGCACGAACCCAGTGGACATAAGCCTGTTCGGTTCGTAAGCTGTAA
TGCAAGTAGCGTATGCGCTCACGCAACTGGTCCAGAACCTTGACCGAACGCAGCGGTGGTAACGGCGCAG
TGGCGGTTTT
Features (pLannotate 1.2.2; 12 found; start..end, strand, type, name):
     89..145     +  CDS            GmR (fragment): gentamycin acetyltransferase; aacC1; confers resistance to gentamycin
    152..943     +  CDS            SmR: aminoglycoside adenylyltransferase (Murphy, 1985); aadA; confers resistance to spectinomycin and streptomycin
   1036..1624    +  rep_origin     ori: high-copy-number ColE1/pMB1/pBR322/pUC origin of replication
   1807..1899    +  CDS            lacI (fragment): lac repressor; lacI; The lac repressor binds to the lac operator to inhibit transcription in E. coli. This inhibition can be relieved by adding lactose or isopropyl-β-D-thiogalactopyranoside (IPTG).
   1954..1981    -  terminator     rrnB T2 terminator: transcription terminator T2 from the E. coli rrnB gene
   2113..2156    +  terminator     rrnB T1 terminator: Escherichia coli rrnB; transcription terminator T1 from the E. coli rrnB gene
   2203..2239    -  CDS            lacZα (fragment): LacZα fragment of β-galactosidase; lacZ fragment
   2256..2351    +  protein_bind   attL3: mutant version of attL; recombination site for the Gateway® LR reaction LR Clonase™
   2357..4333    +  CDS            BTK: BTK_HUMAN - Also known as AGMX1, ATK, BPK. Experimental evidence at protein level: Swiss-Prot protein existence level 1. Non-receptor tyrosine kinase indispensable for B lymphocyte development, differentiation and signaling. Binding of antigen to the B-cell antigen receptor (BCR) triggers signaling that ultimately leads to B-cell activation. After BCR engagement and activation at the plasma membrane, phosphorylates PLCG2 at several sites, igniting the downstream signaling pathway through calcium mobilization, followed by activation of the protein kinase C (PKC) family members. PLCG2 phosphoryl
   4338..4433    -  protein_bind   attL3: mutant version of attL; recombination site for the Gateway® LR reaction LR Clonase™
   4452..4470    -  promoter       T7 promoter: promoter for bacteriophage T7 RNA polymerase
   4660..4683    +  promoter       Pc promoter (fragment): intI1 (promoter lies within the coding sequence); class 1 integron promoter
