[The description below was written by a language model from this plasmid's Addgene catalogue record and pLannotate feature annotations shown in this document.]
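Description:
pDONR223_BTK_WT is a Gateway entry clone built on the Invitrogen pDONR223 backbone and carrying the wild-type human BTK open reading frame, which matches the Bruton tyrosine kinase reference transcript. It belongs to the Target Accelerator Plasmid Collection, a set of wild-type and variant cancer gene clones. The plasmid is propagated in E. coli from a high-copy ColE1/pUC-type origin. Selection is with spectinomycin through the aadA aminoglycoside adenylyltransferase gene (SmR). A class 1 integron Pc promoter fragment and a short remnant of a gentamicin acetyltransferase gene lie upstream of this marker. The sequenced record is 4,770 nt.

The BTK coding sequence encodes a non-receptor tyrosine kinase essential for B-cell development and B-cell receptor signalling. It sits between two attL recombination sites in opposite orientations. The automated annotation labels both as attL3, so the exact site variants should not be taken from the feature table alone. rrnB T1 and T2 terminators upstream of the cassette insulate the insert from read-through transcription. The small lacI and lacZα fragments are backbone remnants. The record lists no promoter driving the insert, and the annotated T7 promoter downstream points back toward the cassette on the opposite strand, so the plasmid is not an expression construct.

The clone is in the "open" configuration, with no stop codon immediately after the ORF. An LR Clonase reaction can therefore move BTK into destination vectors that add C-terminal tags or fusions. The clone serves as the wild-type reference for comparison with mutant alleles in functional screens of cancer variants and in morphological profiling studies.
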