Addgene plasmid #82197: pDONR223_BTK_WT
Purpose: Gateway Donor vector containing BTK , part of the Target Accelerator Plasmid Collection.
Depositing lab: Jesse Boehm & William Hahn & David Root. Depositing organization: Broad Institute. Publication: Systematic Functional Interrogation of Rare Cancer Variants Identifies Oncogenic Alleles. Kim E, Ilic N, Shrestha Y, Zou L, Kamburov A, Zhu C, Yang X, Lubonja R, Tran N, Nguyen C, Lawrence MS, Piccioni F, Bagul M, Doench JG, Chouinard CR, Wu X, Hogstrom L, Natoli T, Tamayo P, Horn H, Corsello SM, Lage K, Root DE, Subramanian A, Golub TR, Getz G, Boehm JS, Hahn WC. Cancer Discov. 2016 Jul;6(7):714-26. doi: 10.1158/2159-8290.CD-16-0160. Epub 2016 May 4. PubMed 27147599.
Backbone
  Vector backbone: pDONR223
  Backbone manufacturer: Invitrogen
  Backbone size w/o insert (bp): 2790
  Vector type: Gateway Entry vector
Growth in bacteria
  Bacterial resistance: Spectinomycin, 50 μg/mL
  Growth temperature: 37°C
  Growth strain: DH5alpha
  Copy number: High Copy
Gene/Insert
  Gene/Insert name: BTK
  Species: H. sapiens (human)
  Mutation: WT
  GenBank ID: NM_000061.2
  Entrez Gene: BTK (a.k.a. AGMX1, AT, ATK, BPK, IGHD3, IMD1, PSCTK1, XLA)
  Promoter: None
  Cloning method: Gateway Cloning
  Sequencing primers: 5′ M13pUC-fwd; 3′ M13-Rev
Terms and licenses: Academic/Nonprofit Terms; Industry Terms: Not Available to Industry
Depositor comments: Open state: NO stop codon immediately follows insert. Supporting reference: Systematic morphological profiling of human gene and allele function via Cell Painting. Rohban MH, et al. Elife. 2017, Mar 18;6. pii: e24060. PubMed PMID 28315521
How to cite: pDONR223_BTK_WT was a gift from Jesse Boehm & William Hahn & David Root (Addgene plasmid # 82197 ; http://n2t.net/addgene:82197 ; RRID:Addgene_82197)
