>Addgene plasmid #82197 | pDONR223_BTK_WT | depositor partial sequence | sequence record 155568 | Insert sequence
ATGGCCGCAGTGATTCTGGAGAGCATCTTTCTGAAGCGATCCCAACAGAAAAAGAAAACATCACCTCTAA
ACTTCAAGAAGCGCCTGTTTCTCTTGACCGTGCACAAACTCTCCTACTATGAGTATGACTTTGAACGTGG
GAGAAGAGGCAGTAAGAAGGGTTCAATAGATGTTGAGAAGATCACTTGTGTTGAAACAGTGGTTCCTGAA
AAAAATCCTCCTCCAGAAAGACAGATTCCGAGAAGAGGTGAAGAGTCCAGTGAAATGGAGCAAATTTCAA
TCATTGAAAGGTTCCCTTATCCCTTCCAGGTTGTATATGATGAAGGGCCTCTCTACGTCTTCTCCCCAAC
TGAAGAACTAAGGAAGCGGTGGATTCACCAGCTCAAAAACGTAATCCGGTACAACAGTGATCTGGTTCAG
AAATATCACCCTTGCTTCTGGATCGATGGGCAGTATCTCTGCTGCTCTCAGACAGCCAAAAATGCTATGG
GCTGCCAAATTTTGGAGAACAGGAATGGAAGCTTAAAACCTGGGAGTTCTCACCGGAAGACAAAAAAGCC
TCTTCCCCCAACGCCTGAGGAGGACCAGATCTTGAAAAAGCCACTACCGCCTGAGCCAGCAGCAGCACCA
GTCTCCACAAGTGAGCTGAAAAAGGTTGTGGCCCTTTATGATTACATGCCAATGAATGCAAATGATCTAC
AGCTGCGGAAGGGTGATGAATATTTTATCTTGGAGGAAAGCAACTTACCATGGTGGAGAGCACGAGATAA
AAATGGGCAGGAAGGCTACATTCCTAGTAACTATGTCACTGAAGCAGAAGACTCCATAGAAATGTATGAG
TGGTATTCCAAACACATGACTCGGAGTCAGGCTGAGCAACTGCTAAAGCAAGAGGGGAAAGAAGGAGGTT
TCATTGTCAGAGACTCCAGCAAAGCTGGCAAATATACAGTGTCTGTGTTTGCTAAATCCACAGGGGACCC
TCAAGGGGTGATACGTCATTATGTTGTGTGTTCCACACCTCAGAGCCAGTATTACCTGGCTGAGAAGCAC
CTTTTCAGCACCATCCCTGAGCTCATTAACTACCATCAGCACAACTCTGCAGGACTCATATCCAGGCTCA
AATATCCAGTGTCTCAACAAAACAAGAATGCACCTTCCACTGCAGGCCTGGGATACGGATCATGGGAAAT
TGATCCAAAGGACCTGACCTTCTTGAAGGAGCTGGGGACTGGACAATTTGGGGTAGTGAAGTATGGGAAA
TGGAGAGGCCAGTACGACGTGGCCATCAAGATGATCAAAGAAGGCTCCATGTCTGAAGATGAATTCATTG
AAGAAGCCAAAGTCATGATGAATCTTTCCCATGAGAAGCTGGTGCAGTTGTATGGCGTCTGCACCAAGCA
GCGCCCCATCTTCATCATCACTGAGTACATGGCCAATGGCTGCCTCCTGAACTACCTGAGGGAGATGCGC
CACCGCTTCCAGACTCAGCAGCTGCTAGAGATGTGCAAGGATGTCTGTGAAGCCATGGAATACCTGGAGT
CAAAGCAGTTCCTTCACCGAGACCTGGCAGCTCGAAACTGTTTGGTAAACGATCAAGGAGTTGTTAAAGT
ATCTGATTTCGGCCTGTCCAGGTATGTCCTGGATGATGAATACACAAGCTCAGTAGGCTCCAAATTTCCA
GTCCGGTGGTCCCCACCGGAAGTCCTGATGTATAGCAAGTTCAGCAGCAAATCTGACATTTGGGCTTTTG
GGGTTTTGATGTGGGAAATTTACTCCCTGGGGAAGATGCCATATGAGAGATTTACTAACAGTGAGACTGC
TGAACACATTGCCCAAGGCCTACGTCTCTACAGGCCTCATCTGGCTTCAGAGAAGGTATATACCATCATG
TACAGTTGCTGGCATGAGAAAGCAGATGAGCGTCCCACTTTCAAAATTCTTCTGAGCAATATTCTAGATG
TCATGGATGAAGAATCC
